>Addgene plasmid #214841 | AiP12602: pAAV-AiE0769m-minBG-SYFP2-WPRE3-BGHpA (Alias: CN2602) | addgene full sequence | sequence record 425065 | Addgene NGS Result
CCTGCAGGCAGCTGCGCGCTCGCTCGCTCACTGAGGCCGCCCGGGCGTCGGGCGACCTTTGGTCGCCCGG
CCTCAGTGAGCGAGCGAGCGCGCAGAGAGGGAGTGGCCAACTCCATCACTAGGGGTTCCTGCGGCCGCAC
GCGTACCAGCTGGGGAATGAGTGTTTAGATACTTGAGACTATGGGAGACAGTTATCATTAAAACTCACAA
AACCAGAAAGAGGGAATCCAATTTCTACAAAATAAAGATAATTTATTCAGAAGCCAATTATGAATGTCAG
ATTTCACCAAATACTGTGCTTCAATGTGCTAACAGTTTTACAGACACAGAACAAAGAAAGCTATAATCCA
AAACACCTTTTATCAAATCCACTAATGGGAACATCAGACAGATTATATAGCACAATAGGGAAATCTCTGC
TAGGAAGGCTCTAGACCGGTGACTTTCCAGCCTCTTTGCAATCATTCAAAAACTAATCAAGCTATTCATG
GTGGCTCATGCCTTGAATCCCCAGCATTTAGAAGGGATTAAACAAGATCTAATCAGTTGAGTAGCCTTGT
AGGAAGTTCAGTACAGTAGAAGGTGTGGTTACTTTCTGGGAATTTTTATTCACATAAGCAATTTAGAATA
ATCAACATGCCTTTGAGGAATATGAAAAACTTAAAATTTCTCTTGTAGAAAGGCTTGTGGGTGAGCTCGG
GCTGGGCATAAAAGTCAGGGCAGAGCCATCTATTGCTTACATTTGCTTCTGGGATCCAGATCTTTCGAAG
CTAGCGCTACCGGTCGCCACCATGGTGAGCAAGGGCGAGGAGCTGTTCACCGGGGTGGTGCCCATCCTGG
TCGAGCTGGACGGCGACGTAAACGGCCACAAGTTCAGCGTGTCCGGCGAGGGCGAGGGCGATGCCACCTA
CGGCAAGCTGACCCTGAAGCTGATCTGCACCACCGGCAAGCTGCCCGTGCCCTGGCCCACCCTCGTGACC
ACCCTGGGCTACGGCGTGCAGTGCTTCGCCCGCTACCCCGACCACATGAAGCAGCACGACTTCTTCAAGT
CCGCCATGCCCGAAGGCTACGTCCAGGAGCGCACCATCTTCTTCAAGGACGACGGCAACTACAAGACCCG
CGCCGAGGTGAAGTTCGAGGGCGACACCCTGGTGAACCGCATCGAGCTGAAGGGCATCGACTTCAAGGAG
GACGGCAACATCCTGGGGCACAAGCTGGAGTACAACTACAACAGCCACAACGTCTATATCACCGCCGACA
AGCAGAAGAACGGCATCAAGGCCAACTTCAAGATCCGCCACAACATCGAGGACGGCGGCGTGCAGCTCGC
CGACCACTACCAGCAGAACACCCCCATCGGCGACGGCCCCGTGCTGCTGCCCGACAACCACTACCTGAGC
TACCAGTCCAAGCTGAGCAAAGACCCCAACGAGAAGCGCGATCACATGGTCCTGCTGGAGTTCGTGACCG
CCGCCGGGATCACTCTCGGCATGGACGAGCTGTACAAGTAAGTCGACGGCGCGCCGCGGCCGCGAATTCG
ATATCATAATCAACCTCTGGATTACAAAATTTGTGAAAGATTGACTGGTATTCTTAACTATGTTGCTCCT
TTTACGCTATGTGGATACGCTGCTTTAATGCCTTTGTATCATGCTATTGCTTCCCGTATGGCTTTCATTT
TCTCCTCCTTGTATAAATCCTGGTTAGTTCTTGCCACGGCGGAACTCATCGCCGCCTGCCTTGCCCGCTG
CTGGACAGGGGCTCGGCTGTTGGGCACTGACAATTCCGTGGCTCGAGAGATCTTCGACTGTGCCTTCTAG
TTGCCAGCCATCTGTTGTTTGCCCCTCCCCCGTGCCTTCCTTGACCCTGGAAGGTGCCACTCCCACTGTC
CTTTCCTAATAAAATGAGGAAATTGCATCGCATTGTCTGAGTAGGTGTCATTCTATTCTGGGGGGTGGGG
TGGGGCAGGACAGCAAGGGGGAGGATTGGGAAGACAATAGCAGGCATGAGATCTCACGTGCGGACCGAGC
GGCCGCAGGAACCCCTAGTGATGGAGTTGGCCACTCCCTCTCTGCGCGCTCGCTCGCTCACTGAGGCCGG
GCGACCAAAGGTCGCCCGACGCCCGGGCTTTGCCCGGGCGGCCTCAGTGAGCGAGCGAGCGCGCAGCTGC
CTGCAGGGGCGCCTGATGCGGTATTTTCTCCTTACGCATCTGTGCGGTATTTCACACCGCATA
[95 nt withheld, positions 2234-2328]
T
[46 nt withheld, positions 2330-2375]
C
[141 nt withheld, positions 2377-2517]
CCTTTGACGTTGGAGTCCACGTTCTTT
[37 nt withheld, positions 2545-2581]
ACTCTATCTCGGGCTATTCTTTTGATTTATAAGGGATTTTGCCGATTTCGGTCTATTGGTTAAAAAATGA
GCTGATTTAACAAAAATTTAACGCGAATTTTAACAAAATATTAACGTTTACAATTTTATGGTGCACTCTC
AGTACAATCTGCTCTGATGCCGCATAGTTAAGCCAGCCCCGACACCCGCCAACACCCGCTGACGCGCCCT
GACGGGCTTGTCTGCTCCCGGCATCCGCTTACAGACAAGCTGTGACCGTCTCCGGGAGCTGCATGTGTCA
GAGGTTTTCACCGTCATCACCGAAACGCGCGAGACGAAAGGGCCTCGTGATACGCCTATTTTTATAGGTT
AATGTCATGATAATAATGGTTTCTTAGACGTCAGGTGGCACTTTTCGGGGAAATGTGCGCGGAACCCCTA
TTTGTTTATTTTTCTAAATACATTCAAATATGTATCCGCTCATGAGACAATAACCCTGATAAATGCTTCA
ATAATATTGAAAAAGGAAGAGTATGAGTATTCAACATTTCCGTGTCGCCCTTATTCCCTTTTTTGCGGCA
TTTTGCCTTCCTGTTTTTGCTCACCCAGAAACGCTGGTGAAAGTAAAAGATGCTGAAGATCAGTTGGGTG
CACGAGTGGGTTACATCGAACTGGATCTCAACAGCGGTAAGATCCTTGAGAGTTTTCGCCCCGAAGAACG
TTTTCCAATGATGAGCACTTTTAAAGTTCTGCTATGTGGCGCGGTATTATCCCGTATTGACGCCGGGCAA
GAGCAACTCGGTCGCCGCATACACTATTCTCAGAATGACTTGGTTGAGTACTCACCAGTCACAGAAAAGC
ATCTTACGGATGGCATGACAGTAAGAGAATTATGCAGTGCTGCCATAACCATGAGTGATAACACTGCGGC
CAACTTACTTCTGACAACGATCGGAGGACCGAAGGAGCTAACCGCTTTTTTGCACAACATGGGGGATCAT
GTAACTCGCCTTGATCGTTGGGAACCGGAGCTGAATGAAGCCATACCAAACGACGAGCGTGACACCACGA
TGCCTGTAGCAATGGCAACAACGTTGCGCAAACTATTAACTGGCGAACTACTTACTCTAGCTTCCCGGCA
ACAATTAATAGACTGGATGGAGGCGGATAAAGTTGCAGGACCACTTCTGCGCTCGGCCCTTCCGGCTGGC
TGGTTTATTGCTGATAAATCTGGAGCCGGTGAGCGTGGGTCTCGCGGTATCATTGCAGCACTGGGGCCAG
ATGGTAAGCCCTCCCGTATCGTAGTTATCTACACGACGGGGAGTCAGGCAACTATGGATGAACGAAATAG
ACAGATCGCTGAGATAGGTGCCTCACTGATTAAGCATTGGTAACTGTCAGACCAAGTTTACTCATATATA
CTTTAGATTGATTTAAAACTTCATTTTTAATTTAAAAGGATCTAGGTGAAGATCCTTTTTGATAATCTCA
TGACCAAAATCCCTTAACGTGAGTTTTCGTTCCACTGAGCGTCAGACCCCGTAGAAAAGATCAAAGGATC
TTCTTGAGATCCTTTTTTTCTGCGCGTAATCTGCTGCTTGCAAACAAAAAAACCACCGCTACCAGCGGTG
GTTTGTTTGCCGGATCAAGAGCTACCAACTCTTTTTCCGAAGGTAACTGGCTTCAGCAGAGCGCAGATAC
CAAATACTGTTCTTCTAGTGTAGCCGTAGTTAGGCCACCACTTCAAGAACTCTGTAGCACCGCCTACATA
CCTCGCTCTGCTAATCCTGTTACCAGTGGCTGCTGCCAGTGGCGATAAGTCGTGTCTTACCGGGTTGGAC
TCAAGACGATAGTTACCGGATAAGGCGCAGCGGTCGGGCTGAACGGGGGGTTCGTGCACACAGCCCAGCT
TGGAGCGAACGACCTACACCGAACTGAGATACCTACAGCGTGAGCTATGAGAAAGCGCCACGCTTCCCGA
AGGGAGAAAGGCGGACAGGTATCCGGTAAGCGGCAGGGTCGGAACAGGAGAGCGCACGAGGGAGCTTCCA
GGGGGAAACGCCTGGTATCTTTATAGTCCTGTCGGGTTTCGCCACCTCTGACTTGAGCGTCGATTTTTGT
GATGCTCGTCAGGGGGGCGGAGCCTATGGAAAAACGCCAGCAACGCGGCCTTTTTACGGTTCCTGGCCTT
TTGCTGGCCTTTTGCTCACATGT
Features (pLannotate 1.2.2; 14 found; start..end, strand, type, name):
     12..39      +  repeat_region  AAV2 ITR (fragment): inverted terminal repeat of adeno-associated virus serotype 2 inverted
     68..95      +  repeat_region  AAV2 ITR (fragment): inverted terminal repeat of adeno-associated virus serotype 2 inverted
    792..1508    +  CDS            SYFP2: SYFP2 is a basic (constitutively fluorescent) yellow fluorescent protein published in 2006, derived from Aequorea victoria. It is reported to be a very rapidly-maturing monomer with moderate acid sensitivity.
   1548..1705    +  misc_feature   WPRE (fragment): woodchuck hepatitis virus posttranscriptional regulatory element
   1711..1791    +  misc_feature   WPRE (fragment): woodchuck hepatitis virus posttranscriptional regulatory element
   1808..1919    +  polyA_signal   bGH poly(A) signal: bovine growth hormone polyadenylation signal
   2037..2177    +  repeat_region  AAV2 ITR: inverted terminal repeat of adeno-associated virus serotype 2 inverted
   2182..2233    -  misc_feature   bom (fragment): basis of mobility region from pBR322
   2252..2707    +  rep_origin     f1 ori (sequence partly withheld): f1 bacteriophage origin of replication; arrow indicates direction of (+) strand synthesis
   2708..2757    -  misc_feature   bom (fragment): basis of mobility region from pBR322
   2859..2894    -  CDS            rop (fragment): Rop protein, which maintains plasmids at low copy number; rop
   2989..3093    +  promoter       AmpR promoter: bla
   3094..3954    +  CDS            AmpR: β-lactamase; bla; confers resistance to ampicillin, carbenicillin, and related antibiotics
   4125..4713    +  rep_origin     ori: high-copy-number ColE1/pMB1/pBR322/pUC origin of replication
