[The description below was written by a language model from this plasmid's Addgene catalogue record and pLannotate feature annotations shown in this document.]
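Description:
AiP12602: pAAV-AiE0769m-minBG-SYFP2-WPRE3-BGHpA (alias CN2602) is a recombinant AAV transfer plasmid of about 4.8 kb, designed to be packaged into AAV particles for delivering a fluorescent reporter to the brain. The bacterial portion carries a high-copy ColE1/pUC-type origin, an ampicillin resistance gene (β-lactamase) under its own promoter, and an f1 phage origin, along with small remnants of pBR322 bom and rop sequences. The expression cassette is flanked by AAV2 inverted terminal repeats, which are the cis elements needed for genome replication and encapsidation. The right-hand ITR is annotated in full, whereas only short fragments are detected on the left side. That may reflect the difficulty of sequencing and annotating these repeats, or a partial ITR; the record does not settle which. The listed recombination-deficient host strain is consistent with the general instability of ITRs in bacteria.

The payload is SYFP2, a rapidly maturing monomeric yellow fluorescent protein derived from Aequorea victoria. According to the construct name, it is driven by the enhancer AiE0769m coupled to a minimal beta-globin promoter (minBG). Neither element is annotated in the feature table, but they presumably occupy the unannotated stretch between the left ITR and the SYFP2 coding sequence. Downstream, two adjacent WPRE fragments correspond to the shortened WPRE3 element, which boosts transcript stability and expression while saving packaging capacity, followed by the bovine growth hormone polyadenylation signal. In this arrangement the minimal promoter has little activity of its own, so the enhancer determines cell-type specificity. The stated purpose is expression of SYFP2 in striatal cholinergic neurons, making the vector a labelling tool within an enhancer-AAV toolbox for accessing striatal cell types.
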