Addgene plasmid #214841: AiP12602: pAAV-AiE0769m-minBG-SYFP2-WPRE3-BGHpA (Alias: CN2602)
Purpose: Expression of SYFP2 (yellow fluorescent protein) in striatal cholinergic neurons
Depositing lab: Allen Institute for Brain Science & Jonathan Ting. Depositing organization: Allen Institute. Publication: Enhancer AAV toolbox for accessing and perturbing striatal cell types and circuits. Hunker AC, Wirthlin ME, Gill G, Johansen NJ, Hooper M, Omstead V, Vargas S, Lerma MN, Taskin N, Weed N, Laird WD, Bishaw YM, Bendrick JL, Gore BB, Ben-Simon Y, Opitz-Araya X, Martinez RA, Way SW, Thyagarajan B, Otto S, Sanchez REA, Alexander JR, Amaya A, Amster A, Arbuckle J, Ayala A, Baker PM, Barcelli T, Barta S, Bertagnolli D, Bielstein C, Bishwakarma P, Bowlus J, Boyer G, Brouner K, Casian B, Casper T, Chakka AB, Chakrabarty R, Chong P, Clark M, Colbert K, Daniel S, Dawe T, Departee M, DiValentin P, Donadio NP, Dotson NI, Dwivedi D, Egdorf T, Fliss T, Gary A, Goldy J, Grasso C, Groce EL, Gudsnuk K, Han W, Haradon Z, Hastings S, Helback O, Ho WV, Huang C, Johnson T, Jones DL, Juneau Z, Kenney J, Leibly M, Li S, Liang E, Loeffler H, Lusk NA, Madigan Z, Malloy J, Malone J, McCue R, Melchor J, Mich JK, Moosman S, Morin E, Naidoo R, Newman D, Ngo K, Nguyen K, Oster AL, Ouellette B, Oyama AA, Pena N, Pham T, Phillips E, Pom C, Potekhina L, Ransford S, Ray PL, Reding M, Rette DF, Reynoldson C, Rimorin C, Sigler AR, Rocha DB, Ronellenfitch K, Ruiz A, Sawyer L, Sevigny JP, Shapovalova NV, Shepard N, Shulga L, Soliman S, Staats B, Taormina MJ, Tieu M, Wang Y, Wilkes J, Wood T, Zhou T, Williford A, Dee N, Mollenkopf T, Ng L, Esposito L, Kalmbach BE, Yao S, Ariza J, Collman F, Mufti S, Smith K, Waters J, Ersing I, Patrick M, Zeng H, Lein ES, Kojima Y, Horwitz G, Owen SF, Levi BP, Daigle TL, Tasic B, Bakken TE, Ting JT. Neuron. 2025 May 21;113(10):1507-1524.e17. doi: 10.1016/j.neuron.2025.04.035. PubMed 40403704.
Backbone
  Vector backbone: rAAV
  Vector type: AAV
Growth in bacteria
  Bacterial resistance: Ampicillin, 100 μg/mL
  Growth temperature: 30°C
  Growth strain: NEB Stable
  Copy number: High Copy
Gene/Insert
  Gene/Insert name: SYFP2
  Species: Synthetic
  Cloning method: Restriction Enzyme; 5′ cloning site unknown (unknown if destroyed)
Terms and licenses: Academic/Nonprofit Terms; Industry Terms: Not Available to Industry
Depositor comments: Allen Institute plasmid ALIAS: AiP12602 This work supported by NIH BRAIN Initiative grant UF1MH128339
How to cite: AiP12602: pAAV-AiE0769m-minBG-SYFP2-WPRE3-BGHpA (Alias: CN2602) was a gift from Allen Institute for Brain Science & Jonathan Ting (Addgene plasmid # 214841 ; http://n2t.net/addgene:214841 ; RRID:Addgene_214841)
